>Addgene plasmid #58770 | pX330A-1x6 | addgene partial sequence | sequence record 92604 | hU6-F 5'-GAGGGCCTATTTCCCATGATT-3'
AAAGTAATAATTTCTTGGGTAGTTTGCAGTTTTAAAATTATGTTTTAAAATGGACTATCATATGCTTACC
GTAACTTGAAAGTATTTCGATTTCTTGGCTTTATATATCTTGTGGAAAGGACGAAACACCGGGTCTTCGA
GAAGACCTGTTTTAGAGCTAGAAATAGCAAGTTAAAATAAGGCTAGTCCGTTATCAACTTGAAAAAGTGG
CACCGAGTCGGTGCTTTTTTGTTTTAGAGCTAGAAATAGCAAGTTAAAATAAGGCTAGTCCGTTTTTAGC
GCGTGCGCCAATTCTGCAGACAAATGGCTCTAGAGACCGGCGCCGCTACAGGGCGCGTCCCATTCGCCAT
TCAGGCTGCGCAACTGTTGGGAAGGGCGATCGGTGCGGGCCTCTTCGCTATTACGCCAGCTGGCGAAAGG
GGGATGTGCTGCAAGGCGATTAAGTTGGGTAACGCCAGGGTTTTCCCAGTCACGACGTTGTAAAAC
