>Addgene plasmid #58770 | pX330A-1x6 | addgene partial sequence | sequence record 96418 | hSpCas9-R1 5'-CGCTCGTGCTTCTTATCCTC-3'
TCCACCTTGGCCATCTCGTTGCTGAAGATCTCTTGCAGATAGCAGATCCGGGTTCTTCCGTCTGGTGTAT
CTTCTTCTGGCGGTTCTCTTCAGCCGGGTGGCCTCGGCTGTTTCGCCGCTGTCGAACAGCAGGGCTCCGA
TCAGGTTCTTCTTGATGCTGTGCCGGTCGGTGTTGCCCAGCACCTTGAATTTCTTGCTGGGCACCTTGTA
CTCGTCGGTGATCACGGCCCAGCCCACAGAGTTGGTGCCGATGTCCAGGCCGATGCTGTACTTCTTGTCG
GCTGCTGGGACTCCGTGGATACCGACCTTCCGCTTCTTCTTTGGGGCCATCTTATCGTCATCGTCTTTGT
AATCAATATCATGATCCTTGTAGTCTCCGTCGTGGTCCTTATAGTCCATGGTGGCACCGGTCCAACCTGA
AAAAAAGTGATTTCAGG
