>Addgene plasmid #58770 | pX330A-1x6 | addgene partial sequence | sequence record 96421 | pCBhProF2 5'-agggtttaagggatggttgg-3'
ACGGAGACTACAAGGATCATGATATTGATTACAAAGACGATGACGATAAGATGGCCCCAAAGAAGAAGCG
GAAGGTCGGTATCCACGGAGTCCCAGCAGCCGACAAGAAGTACAGCATCGGCCTGGACATCGGCACCAAC
TCTGTGGGCTGGGCCGTGATCACCGACGAGTACAAGGTGCCCAGCAAGAAATTCAAGGTGCTGGGCAACA
CCGACCGGCACAGCATCAAGAAGAACCTGATCGGAGCCCTGCTGTTCGACAGCGGCGAAACAGCCGAGGC
CACCCGGCTGANGAGAACCGCCAGAAGAAGATACACCAG
