>Addgene plasmid #58770 | pX330A-1x6 | addgene partial sequence | sequence record 96422 | LacZ-F2 5'-cctcttcgctattacgccag-3'
TTGTAAAACGACGGCCAGTGAGCGCGCGTAATACGACTCACTATAGGGCGAATTGGGTACCGGGCCCCCC
CTCGAGGTCCTCCAGCTTTTGTTCCCTTTAGTGAGGGTTAATTGCGCGCTTGGCGTAATCATGGTCATAG
CTGTTTCCTGTGTGAAATTGTTATCCGCTCACAATTCCACACAACATACGAGCCGGAAGCATAAAGTGTA
AAGCCTGGGGTGCCTAATGAGTGAGCTAACTCACATTAATTGCGTTGCGCTCACTGCCCGCTTTCCACCG
GTGGTCTCTGAGGTACCCGTTACATAACTTACGGTAAATGGCCCGCCTGGCTGACCGCCCAACG
