>Addgene plasmid #58770 | pX330A-1x6 | addgene partial sequence | sequence record 96424 | CAGenhancer-F 5'-GGGCGTACTTGGCATATGAT-3'
AATGGGCGGGGGTCGTTGGGCGGTCAGCCAGGCGGGCCATTTACCGTAAGTTATGTAACGGGTACCTCAG
AGACCACCGGTGGAAAGCGGGCAGTGAGCGCAACGCAATTAATGTGAGTTAGCTCACTCATTAGGCACCC
CAGGCTTTACACTTTATGCTTCCGGCTCGTATGTTGTGTGGAATTGTGAGCGGATAACAATTTCACACAG
GAAACAGCTATGACCATGATTACGCCAAGCGCGCAATTAACCCTCACTAAAGGGAACAAAAGCTGGAGGA
CCTCGAGGGGGGGCCCGGTACCCAATTCGCCCTATAGTGAGTCGTATTACGCGCGCTCACTGGCCGTCGT
TTTACAACGTCGTGACTGGGAAAACCCTGGCGTTACCCAACTTAATCGCCTTGCA
