[The description below was written by a language model from this plasmid's Addgene catalogue record.]
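Description:
pX330A-1x6 is a mammalian expression CRISPR plasmid built on a pUC-origin backbone, so it is maintained at high copy number in E. coli and selected with ampicillin. Part of the plasmid derives from an earlier Cas9/guide RNA expression vector, as its pX330-based name suggests. No feature table accompanies the record, so the layout of individual elements can only be described from the catalogue fields.

The recorded insert is a human codon-optimized Streptococcus pyogenes Cas9 nuclease (hSpCas9, about 4.3 kb) driven by the CBh promoter, a compact hybrid chicken β-actin-type promoter that gives strong, broad expression in mammalian cells. The nuclease carries an N-terminal 3xFLAG epitope tag, which allows its expression to be detected or the protein to be immunoprecipitated with anti-FLAG antibodies. The stated purpose is co-expression of Cas9 and a guide RNA from the same plasmid, but the record does not name the promoter for the guide RNA cassette, describe the site used to insert a target-specific spacer, or list nuclear localization signals or a polyadenylation signal.

The associated publication describes an all-in-one CRISPR/Cas9 vector system for multiplex genome engineering in human cells, in which several guide RNA cassettes are combined with Cas9 in a single plasmid. The "1x6" in the name likely indicates this plasmid's role within a six-guide assembly, though the record does not explain the nomenclature or the assembly scheme. As far as the record shows, the construct serves as a Cas9-plus-guide expression vector for transfection into mammalian cells to introduce targeted double-strand breaks for genome editing.
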