Addgene plasmid #58770: pX330A-1x6
Purpose: Expresses Cas9 nuclease and gRNA
Depositing lab: Takashi Yamamoto. Depositing organization: Hiroshima University. Publication: Multiplex genome engineering in human cells using all-in-one CRISPR/Cas9 vector system. Sakuma T, Nishikawa A, Kume S, Chayama K, Yamamoto T. Sci Rep. 2014 Jun 23;4:5400. doi: 10.1038/srep05400. PubMed 24954249.
Backbone
  Vector backbone: pUC ori vector
  Vector type: Mammalian Expression, CRISPR
Growth in bacteria
  Bacterial resistance: Ampicillin, 100 μg/mL
  Growth temperature: 37°C
  Growth strain: Stbl3
  Copy number: High Copy
Gene/Insert
  Gene/Insert name: humanized S. pyogenes Cas9 nuclease (alt names: SpCas9; hSpCas9)
  Species: S. pyogenes
  Insert size (bp): 4272
  Promoter: CBh
  Tag / fusion protein: 3xFLAG (N terminal on insert)
  Cloning method: Unknown
  Sequencing primers: 5′ T7 (TAATACGACTCACTATAGGG); 3′ T3 (GCAATTAACCCTCACTAAAGG)
Resource information
  A portion of this plasmid was derived from a plasmid made by: Feng Zhang
Terms and licenses: Academic/Nonprofit Terms; Industry Terms: Not Available to Industry
How to cite: pX330A-1x6 was a gift from Takashi Yamamoto (Addgene plasmid # 58770 ; http://n2t.net/addgene:58770 ; RRID:Addgene_58770)
